Addgene plasmid #32276: TAL037
Depositing lab: Keith Joung. Depositing organization: Massachusetts General Hospital. Publication: Targeted gene disruption in somatic zebrafish cells using engineered TALENs. Sander JD, Cade L, Khayter C, Reyon D, Peterson RT, Joung JK, Yeh JR. Nat Biotechnol. 2011 Aug 5;29(8):697-8. doi: 10.1038/nbt.1934. PubMed 21822241.
Backbone
  Vector backbone: pUC57-ΔBsaI
  Backbone size w/o insert (bp): 2708
  Modifications to backbone: Silent valine mutation (C->G) at position 1794 to destroy alternate BsaI restriction site in pUC57
Growth in bacteria
  Bacterial resistance: Ampicillin, 100 μg/mL
  Growth temperature: 37°C
  Growth strain: XL1 Blue
  Copy number: High Copy
Gene/Insert
  Gene/Insert name: TAL037 (alt names: Type I C-terminal- (C/HD); ε' / SHD / C)
  Insert size (bp): 119
  Cloning method: Restriction Enzyme; 5′ cloning site BbsI (destroyed during cloning); 3′ cloning site BamHI (not destroyed)
  Sequencing primers: 5′ OK163
Terms and licenses: Academic/Nonprofit Terms; Industry Terms: Not Available to Industry
How to cite: TAL037 was a gift from Keith Joung (Addgene plasmid # 32276 ; http://n2t.net/addgene:32276 ; RRID:Addgene_32276)
