[The description below was written by a language model from this plasmid's Addgene catalogue record and the feature table of its GenBank file.]
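Description:
TAL037 is a small bacterial cloning plasmid (2,827 bp) that serves as a module in a library of TAL effector repeat units used to assemble custom TALENs. It is built on pUC57-ΔBsaI, a pUC57 derivative in which a silent valine codon change within the plasmid removes an extra BsaI site, presumably so that type IIS enzyme digestion during repeat assembly cuts only where intended. The plasmid replicates in E. coli from the high-copy ColE1/pUC origin and is selected with ampicillin through the bla (AmpR) gene and its own promoter.

The payload is a 119 bp insert encoding a single TAL repeat unit, described in the record as a Type I C-terminal unit of the ε' class carrying the HD repeat-variable diresidue (listed as SHD), which specifies recognition of cytosine. It was cloned between a BbsI site, which was destroyed in the process, and a retained BamHI site. The feature table does not annotate the repeat itself; it covers only backbone elements. The insert appears to lie within the lacZ-alpha region, which is flanked by the M13 forward and reverse primer sites and sits downstream of the lac promoter, lac operator and CAP binding site. These are standard pUC cloning features rather than an intended expression system for the repeat.

The plasmid is not an expression construct in its own right. It is an archival building block from which the repeat fragment is excised and joined with others to build arrays of TAL repeats with a chosen DNA-binding specificity. The associated publication applied such engineered TALENs to targeted gene disruption in somatic zebrafish cells.
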