LOCUS       Exported 2827 bp ds-DNA circular SYN 13-MAY-2021
DEFINITION  synthetic circular DNA
ACCESSION   .
VERSION     .
KEYWORDS    TAL037
SOURCE      synthetic DNA construct
  ORGANISM  synthetic DNA construct
REFERENCE   1 (bases 1 to 2827)
  AUTHORS   Sander JD, Cade L, Khayter C, Reyon D, Peterson RT, Joung JK, Yeh JR
  TITLE     Targeted gene disruption in somatic zebrafish cells using engineered
            TALENs.
  JOURNAL   Nat Biotechnol. 2011 Aug 5;29(8):697-8. doi: 10.1038/nbt.1934.
  PUBMED    21822241
REFERENCE   2 (bases 1 to 2827)
  AUTHORS   .
  TITLE     Direct Submission
  JOURNAL   Exported May 13, 2021 from SnapGene Server 1.1.58
            http://www.snapgene.com
FEATURES             Location/Qualifiers
     source          1..2827
                     /organism="synthetic DNA construct"
                     /mol_type="other DNA"
     primer_bind     complement(29..51)
                     /label=pGEX 3'
                     /note="pGEX vectors, reverse primer"
     CDS             complement(146..610)
                     /codon_start=1
                     /gene="lacZ fragment"
                     /product="LacZ-alpha fragment of beta-galactosidase"
                     /label=lacZ-alpha
                     /translation="MTMITPSLHAGLCSRRARDPVSSGRGLDKGPATTFARFPGLAFPR
                     HVTRLRLPGLGSVVFSRCIREVPSSNSLAVVLQRRDWENPGVTQLNRLAAHPPFASWRN
                     SEEARTDRPSQQLRSLNGEWRLMRYFLLTHLCGISHRIWCTLSTICSDAA"
     primer_bind     151..170
                     /label=pRS-marker
                     /note="pRS vectors, use to sequence yeast selectable
                     marker"
     primer_bind     364..386
                     /label=M13/pUC Forward
                     /note="In lacZ gene"
     primer_bind     378..395
                     /label=M13 Forward
                     /note="In lacZ gene. Also called M13-F20 or M13 (-21)
                     Forward"
     primer_bind     379..395
                     /label=M13 fwd
                     /note="common sequencing primer, one of multiple similar
                     variants"
     primer_bind     complement(606..622)
                     /label=M13 rev
                     /note="common sequencing primer, one of multiple similar
                     variants"
     primer_bind     complement(606..622)
                     /label=M13 Reverse
                     /note="In lacZ gene. Also called M13-rev"
     primer_bind     complement(619..641)
                     /label=M13/pUC Reverse
                     /note="In lacZ gene"
     protein_bind    630..646
                     /label=lac operator
                     /bound_moiety="lac repressor encoded by lacI"
                     /note="The lac repressor binds to the lac operator to
                     inhibit transcription in E. coli. This inhibition can be
                     relieved by adding lactose or
                     isopropyl-beta-D-thiogalactopyranoside (IPTG)."
     promoter        complement(654..684)
                     /label=lac promoter
                     /note="promoter for the E. coli lac operon"
     protein_bind    699..720
                     /label=CAP binding site
                     /bound_moiety="E. coli catabolite activator protein"
                     /note="CAP binding activates transcription in the presence
                     of cAMP."
     primer_bind     complement(837..854)
                     /label=L4440
                     /note="L4440 vector, forward primer"
     rep_origin      complement(1008..1596)
                     /direction=LEFT
                     /label=ori
                     /note="high-copy-number ColE1/pMB1/pBR322/pUC origin of
                     replication"
     primer_bind     complement(1088..1107)
                     /label=pBR322ori-F
                     /note="pBR322 origin, forward primer"
     CDS             complement(1767..2627)
                     /codon_start=1
                     /gene="bla"
                     /product="beta-lactamase"
                     /label=AmpR
                     /note="confers resistance to ampicillin, carbenicillin, and
                     related antibiotics"
                     /translation="MSIQHFRVALIPFFAAFCLPVFAHPETLVKVKDAEDQLGARVGYI
                     ELDLNSGKILESFRPEERFPMMSTFKVLLCGAVLSRIDAGQEQLGRRIHYSQNDLVEYS
                     PVTEKHLTDGMTVRELCSAAITMSDNTAANLLLTTIGGPKELTAFLHNMGDHVTRLDRW
                     EPELNEAIPNDERDTTMPVAMATTLRKLLTGELLTLASRQQLIDWMEADKVAGPLLRSA
                     LPAGWFIADKSGAGERGSRGIIAALGPDGKPSRIVVIYTTGSQATMDERNRQIAEIGAS
                     LIKHW"
     primer_bind     2390..2409
                     /label=Amp-R
                     /note="Ampicillin resistance gene, reverse primer"
     promoter        complement(2628..2732)
                     /gene="bla"
                     /label=AmpR promoter
     primer_bind     2800..2818
                     /label=pBRforEco
                     /note="pBR322 vectors, upsteam of EcoRI site, forward
                     primer"
ORIGIN
        1 tcgcgcgttt cggtgatgac ggtgaaaacc tctgacacat gcagctcccg gagacggtca
       61 cagcttgtct gtaagcggat gccgggagca gacaagcccg tcagggcgcg tcagcgggtg
      121 ttggcgggtg tcggggctgg cttaactatg cggcatcaga gcagattgta ctgagagtgc
      181 accatatgcg gtgtgaaata ccgcacagat gcgtaaggag aaaataccgc atcaggcgcc
      241 attcgccatt caggctgcgc aactgttggg aagggcgatc ggtgcgggcc tcttcgctat
      301 tacgccagct ggcgaaaggg ggatgtgctg caaggcgatt aagttgggta acgccagggt
      361 tttcccagtc acgacgttgt aaaacgacgg ccagtgaatt cgagctcggt acctcgcgaa
      421 tgcatctaga gaagacaact gaccccagac caggtagtcg caatcgcgtc acatgacggg
      481 ggaaagcaag ccctggaaac cgtgcaaagg ttgttgccgg tcctttgtca agaccacggc
      541 ctgaagagac cggatcccgg gcccgtcgac tgcagaggcc tgcatgcaag cttggcgtaa
      601 tcatggtcat agctgtttcc tgtgtgaaat tgttatccgc tcacaattcc acacaacata
      661 cgagccggaa gcataaagtg taaagcctgg ggtgcctaat gagtgagcta actcacatta
      721 attgcgttgc gctcactgcc cgctttccag tcgggaaacc tgtcgtgcca gctgcattaa
      781 tgaatcggcc aacgcgcggg gagaggcggt ttgcgtattg ggcgctcttc cgcttcctcg
      841 ctcactgact cgctgcgctc ggtcgttcgg ctgcggcgag cggtatcagc tcactcaaag
      901 gcggtaatac ggttatccac agaatcaggg gataacgcag gaaagaacat gtgagcaaaa
      961 ggccagcaaa aggccaggaa ccgtaaaaag gccgcgttgc tggcgttttt ccataggctc
     1021 cgcccccctg acgagcatca caaaaatcga cgctcaagtc agaggtggcg aaacccgaca
     1081 ggactataaa gataccaggc gtttccccct ggaagctccc tcgtgcgctc tcctgttccg
     1141 accctgccgc ttaccggata cctgtccgcc tttctccctt cgggaagcgt ggcgctttct
     1201 catagctcac gctgtaggta tctcagttcg gtgtaggtcg ttcgctccaa gctgggctgt
     1261 gtgcacgaac cccccgttca gcccgaccgc tgcgccttat ccggtaacta tcgtcttgag
     1321 tccaacccgg taagacacga cttatcgcca ctggcagcag ccactggtaa caggattagc
     1381 agagcgaggt atgtaggcgg tgctacagag ttcttgaagt ggtggcctaa ctacggctac
     1441 actagaagaa cagtatttgg tatctgcgct ctgctgaagc cagttacctt cggaaaaaga
     1501 gttggtagct cttgatccgg caaacaaacc accgctggta gcggtggttt ttttgtttgc
     1561 aagcagcaga ttacgcgcag aaaaaaagga tctcaagaag atcctttgat cttttctacg
     1621 gggtctgacg ctcagtggaa cgaaaactca cgttaaggga ttttggtcat gagattatca
     1681 aaaaggatct tcacctagat ccttttaaat taaaaatgaa gttttaaatc aatctaaagt
     1741 atatatgagt aaacttggtc tgacagttac caatgcttaa tcagtgaggc acctatctca
     1801 gcgatctgtc tatttcgttc atccatagtt gcctgactcc ccgtcgtgta gataactacg
     1861 atacgggagg gcttaccatc tggccccagt gctgcaatga taccgcgaga gccacgctca
     1921 ccggctccag atttatcagc aataaaccag ccagccggaa gggccgagcg cagaagtggt
     1981 cctgcaactt tatccgcctc catccagtct attaattgtt gccgggaagc tagagtaagt
     2041 agttcgccag ttaatagttt gcgcaacgtt gttgccattg ctacaggcat cgtggtgtca
     2101 cgctcgtcgt ttggtatggc ttcattcagc tccggttccc aacgatcaag gcgagttaca
     2161 tgatccccca tgttgtgcaa aaaagcggtt agctccttcg gtcctccgat cgttgtcaga
     2221 agtaagttgg ccgcagtgtt atcactcatg gttatggcag cactgcataa ttctcttact
     2281 gtcatgccat ccgtaagatg cttttctgtg actggtgagt actcaaccaa gtcattctga
     2341 gaatagtgta tgcggcgacc gagttgctct tgcccggcgt caatacggga taataccgcg
     2401 ccacatagca gaactttaaa agtgctcatc attggaaaac gttcttcggg gcgaaaactc
     2461 tcaaggatct taccgctgtt gagatccagt tcgatgtaac ccactcgtgc acccaactga
     2521 tcttcagcat cttttacttt caccagcgtt tctgggtgag caaaaacagg aaggcaaaat
     2581 gccgcaaaaa agggaataag ggcgacacgg aaatgttgaa tactcatact cttccttttt
     2641 caatattatt gaagcattta tcagggttat tgtctcatga gcggatacat atttgaatgt
     2701 atttagaaaa ataaacaaat aggggttccg cgcacatttc cccgaaaagt gccacctgac
     2761 gtctaagaaa ccattattat catgacatta acctataaaa ataggcgtat cacgaggccc
     2821 tttcgtc
//
