>Addgene plasmid #32276 | TAL037 | addgene partial sequence | sequence record 37810 | LacZ-F2 5'-cctcttcgctattacgccag-3'
ACGCCAGGGTTTTCCCAGTCACGACGTTGTAAAACGACGGCCAGTGAATTCGAGCTCGGTACCTCGCGAA
TGCATCTAGAGAAGACAACTGACCCCAGACCAGGTAGTCGCAATCGCGTCACATGACGGGGGAAAGCAAG
CCCTGGAAACCGTGCAAAGGTTGTTGCCGGTCCTTTGTCAAGACCACGGCCTGAAGAGACCGGATCCCGG
GCCCGTCGACTGCAGAGGCCTGCATGCAAGCTTGGCGTAATCATGGTCATAGCTGTTTCCTGTGTGAAAT
TGTTATCCGCTCACAATTCCACACAACATACGAGCCGGAAGCATAAAGTGTAAAGCCTGGGGTGCCTAAT
GAGTGAGCTAACTCACATTAATTGCGTTGCGCTCACTGCCCGCTTTCCAGTCGGGAAACCTGTCGTGCCA
GCTGCATTAATGAATCGGCCAACGCGCGGGGAGAGGCGGTTTGCGTATTGGGCGCTCTTCCGCTTCCTCG
CTCACTGACTCGCTGCGCTCGGTCGTTCGGCTGCGGCGAGCGGTATCAGCTCACTCAAAGGCGGTAATAC
GGTTATCCACAGAATCAGGGGATAACGCAGGAAAGAACATGTGAGCAAAAGGCCAGCAAAAGGCCAGGAA
CCGTAAAAAGGCCGCGTTGCTGGCGTTTTTCCATAGGCTCCGCCCCCCTGACGAGCATCACAAAAATCGA
CGCTCAAGTCAGAGGTGGCGAAACCCGACAGGACTATAAAGATACCAGGCGTTTCCCCCTGGAAGCTCCC
TCGTGCGCTCTCCTGTTCCGACCCTGCCGCTTACCGGATACCTGTCCGCCTTTCTCCCTTCGGGAAGCGT
GGCGCTTTCTCATAGCTCACGCTGTAGGTATCTCAGTTCGGTGTAGGTCGTTCGCTCCA
